Addgene plasmid #26690: HHV6 U69 KD
Depositing lab: Robert Kalejta. Depositing organization: University of Wisconsin, Madison. Publication: Cyclin-dependent kinase-like function is shared by the beta- and gamma- subset of the conserved herpesvirus protein kinases. Kuny CV, Chinchilla K, Culbertson MR, Kalejta RF. PLoS Pathog. 2010 . 6(9):. 10.1371/journal.ppat.1001092 PubMed 20838604.
Backbone
  Vector backbone: pCGN
  Backbone size w/o insert (bp): 5000
  Vector type: Mammalian Expression
Growth in bacteria
  Bacterial resistance: Ampicillin, 100 μg/mL
  Growth temperature: 37°C
  Growth strain: DH5alpha
  Copy number: High Copy
Gene/Insert
  Gene/Insert name: U69
  Species: Human Herpes Virus 6
  Mutation: Kinase Deficient Mutant: Lys 218 mutated to Met
  Entrez Gene: U69
  Tag / fusion protein: HA (N terminal on backbone)
  Cloning method: Restriction Enzyme; 5′ cloning site XbaI (destroyed during cloning); 3′ cloning site BamHI (not destroyed)
  Sequencing primers: 5′ CMV-F; 3′ Bglob-pA-R
Terms and licenses: Academic/Nonprofit Terms; Industry Terms: Not Available to Industry
Depositor comments: U69 Accession No.: X83413.1
How to cite: HHV6 U69 KD was a gift from Robert Kalejta (Addgene plasmid # 26690 ; http://n2t.net/addgene:26690 ; RRID:Addgene_26690)
