[The description below was written by a language model from this plasmid's Addgene catalogue record.]
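Description:
HHV6 U69 KD is a mammalian expression plasmid built on the pCGN backbone (about 5 kb without insert) that encodes a catalytically inactive form of U69, the conserved herpesvirus protein kinase of human herpesvirus 6. The open reading frame was inserted by restriction cloning between XbaI and BamHI sites, with the 5′ XbaI site lost in the process and the BamHI site retained. This places U69 in frame behind an HA epitope supplied by the vector, so the protein is produced with an N-terminal HA tag that allows detection or immunoprecipitation with anti-HA antibodies. The record does not explicitly list the promoter or polyadenylation signal, but the recommended sequencing primers (a CMV forward primer and a β-globin poly(A) reverse primer) indicate that the insert sits between a CMV promoter and a β-globin polyadenylation region. The plasmid is maintained at high copy in E. coli under ampicillin selection. No mammalian selection marker is recorded, which suggests use mainly in transient transfection.

The defining feature is the substitution of lysine 218 with methionine, described as a kinase-deficient mutation. Replacing a key catalytic lysine is a standard way to abolish phosphotransfer activity while leaving the protein otherwise intact. The construct therefore serves as a negative control alongside wild-type U69, letting investigators determine whether an observed cellular effect depends on kinase activity. The associated study examined cyclin-dependent kinase-like functions shared among the beta- and gammaherpesvirus members of this conserved kinase family, the context in which this mutant was used.
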