>Addgene plasmid #26690 | HHV6 U69 KD | addgene partial sequence | sequence record 32931 | 26690 with CMV-F
ACCGGGACCGATCCAGCCTCCGGGGGATCTTGGTGGCGTGAAACTCCCGCACCTCTTCGGCCAGCGCCTT
GTAGAAGCGCGTATGGCTTCTAGCTATCCTTATGACGTGCCTGACTATGCCAGCCTGGGAGGACCTTCTA
ATATGGACAACGGTGTGGAGACACCTCAGGGTCAAAAAACTCAGCCGATAAATTTACCACCAGTCAGGAA
AAAGTTAAGAAAACATGAGGGACTCGGAAAAGGTGTTAAACGAAAACTTTTTGCCGAAGATAGCTCTCCC
TTAAAGAAACAGATTTCCGCCTGCAGTGATATGGAAACACTTTCTTCGCCTGTAAAGTCTGAATGCGAGT
CGCGAAGTGCTTCTCTCGATGAAAGTTTCGGAAAATGTAAACACGAAATTGCTTGCGATTGTTCTGCGAT
AGAGGAATTGCTTTGTCACGAGTCGCTTCTAGACTCGCCGATGAAACTGTCGAATGCCCACACCATCTTC
AGCTCAAACAAATGGAAACTGGAGCTAGAGAAAATTATAGCTTCAAAGCAGATTTTTCTAGACATGAGTG
AGAATGCTGAACTTGCGGCCTACGGCGAAACTTTGTGTAACCTGAGAATTTTCGAAAAGATCAGCTCGCC
GTTTTTGTTTGATGTGCAAAGCGAAGAGCGTTCGTATTCAGTGGTCTACGTCCCTCACAACAAAGAACTC
TGTGGACAGTTTTGTCAACCTGAGAAAACTATGGCTCGAGTTCTCGGAGTGGGTGCTTACGGGAAGGTGT
TTGATCTAGATAAAGTGGCTATAATGACGGCCAATGAAGATGAGAGTGTCATTTCGGCTTTCATAGCT
